Addgene plasmid #91261: pHH0103_CASKIN2-1/1
Purpose: Protein expression and purification of human SH3 domain construct CASKIN2-1/1
Depositing lab: Sachdev Sidhu. Depositing organization: University of Toronto. Publication: Comprehensive Analysis of the Human SH3 Domain Family Reveals a Wide Variety of Non-canonical Specificities. Teyra J, Huang H, Jain S, Guan X, Dong A, Liu Y, Tempel W, Min J, Tong Y, Kim PM, Bader GD, Sidhu SS. Structure. 2017 Oct 3;25(10):1598-1610.e3. doi: 10.1016/j.str.2017.07.017. Epub 2017 Sep 7. PubMed 28890361.
Backbone
  Vector backbone: pHH0103
  Vector type: Bacterial Expression
Growth in bacteria
  Bacterial resistance: Ampicillin, 100 μg/mL
  Growth temperature: 37°C
  Growth strain: DH5alpha
  Copy number: Low Copy
Gene/Insert
  Gene/Insert name: CASKIN2-1/1
  Species: H. sapiens (human)
  Insert size (bp): 210
  Entrez Gene: CASKIN2 (a.k.a. ANKS5B, FLJ21609, KIAA1139)
  Cloning method: Restriction Enzyme; 5′ cloning site Sfi1 (unknown if destroyed); 3′ cloning site Not1 (unknown if destroyed)
Terms and licenses: Academic/Nonprofit Terms; Industry Terms: Not Available to Industry
How to cite: pHH0103_CASKIN2-1/1 was a gift from Sachdev Sidhu (Addgene plasmid # 91261 ; http://n2t.net/addgene:91261 ; RRID:Addgene_91261)
