[The description below was written by a language model from this plasmid's Addgene catalogue record and pLannotate feature annotations shown in this document.]
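Description:
pHH0103_CASKIN2-1/1 is a bacterial expression plasmid built on the pHH0103 backbone for producing and purifying a human SH3 domain from CASKIN2 as a recombinant fusion protein in E. coli. It carries a ColE1/pBR322-type origin with the bom region, is catalogued as low copy, and is selected with ampicillin through the bla (AmpR) gene and its own promoter. An f1 phage origin is also present, lying between two fragments of the rop gene, which suggests rop is interrupted.

Expression is driven by the strong hybrid tac promoter followed by a lac operator. The plasmid supplies its own lac repressor from a lacI gene under the up-mutated lacIq promoter, so transcription is held off until relieved with IPTG. Downstream, the annotated coding features run in the same orientation: a 6xHis tag, Schistosoma japonicum glutathione S-transferase (GST), and then the CASKIN2 fragment. This fragment is recorded as a 210 bp insert cloned between SfiI and NotI sites, of which 189 bp is annotated as matching human CASKIN2. This arrangement is consistent with an N-terminal His-GST fusion that allows affinity purification on nickel or glutathione resins.

A bacteriophage fd terminator follows the insert. Beyond it lie fragments of M13 gene III, together with remnants of the tetracycline resistance gene and promoter. These appear to be leftovers of a phagemid and pBR322 lineage rather than functional parts of the expression cassette, although the record does not comment on this. The construct belongs to a collection used for a family-wide analysis of human SH3 domain binding specificities.
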