Features (pLannotate 1.2.2; 21 found; start..end, strand, type, name):
     39..116     +  promoter       lacIq promoter: lacI (mutant); In the lacIq allele, a single base change in the promoter boosts expression of the lacI gene about 10-fold.
    117..1199    +  CDS            lacI: lac repressor; lacI; The lac repressor binds to the lac operator to inhibit transcription in E. coli. This inhibition can be relieved by adding lactose or isopropyl-β-D-thiogalactopyranoside (IPTG).
   1212..1233    +  protein_bind   CAP binding site: CAP binding activates transcription in the presence of cAMP. E. coli catabolite activator protein
   1252..1269    +  promoter       tet promoter (fragment): E. coli promoter for tetracycline efflux protein gene
   1442..1470    +  promoter       tac promoter: strong E. coli promoter; hybrid between the trp and lac UV5 promoters
   1478..1494    +  protein_bind   lac operator: The lac repressor binds to the lac operator to inhibit transcription in E. coli. This inhibition can be relieved by adding lactose or isopropyl-β-D-thiogalactopyranoside (IPTG). lac repressor encoded by lacI
   1579..1596    +  CDS            6xHis: 6xHis affinity tag
   1612..2265    +  CDS            GST26_SCHJA: Experimental evidence at protein level: Swiss-Prot protein existence level 1. GST isoenzymes appear to play a central role in the parasite detoxification system. Other functions are also suspected including a role in increasing the solubility of haematin in the parasite gut. From Schistosoma japonicum (Blood fluke).
   2347..2535    +  CDS            CASKIN2 (fragment): CSKI2_HUMAN - Also known as KIAA1139. Experimental evidence at protein level: Swiss-Prot protein existence level 1. From Homo sapiens (Human).
   2551..2598    +  terminator     fd terminator (sequence withheld): central terminator from bacteriophage fd (Otsuka and Kunisawa, 1982)
   2603..2815    +  CDS            M13 gene III (fragment) (sequence partly withheld): pIII; III; minor coat protein
   2830..3300    +  CDS            M13 gene III (fragment) (sequence partly withheld): pIII; III; minor coat protein
   3322..3392    +  CDS            TcR (fragment): tetracycline efflux protein; tet; confers resistance to tetracycline
   3634..4014    -  CDS            YPB1_ECOLX: Protein predicted: Swiss-Prot protein existence level 4. From Escherichia coli.
   4031..4182    +  CDS            rop (fragment): Rop protein, which maintains plasmids at low copy number; rop
   4218..4646    -  rep_origin     f1 ori (sequence partly withheld): f1 bacteriophage origin of replication; arrow indicates direction of (+) strand synthesis
   4655..4694    +  CDS            rop (fragment): Rop protein, which maintains plasmids at low copy number; rop
   4796..4936    +  misc_feature   bom: basis of mobility region from pBR322
   5122..5709    -  rep_origin     ori: high-copy-number ColE1/pMB1/pBR322/pUC origin of replication
   5880..6740    -  CDS            AmpR: β-lactamase; bla; confers resistance to ampicillin, carbenicillin, and related antibiotics
   6741..6845    -  promoter       AmpR promoter: bla
>Addgene plasmid #91261 | pHH0103_CASKIN2-1/1 | addgene full sequence | sequence record 191016 | Addgene NGS Result
AGGCGTATCACGAGGCCCTTTCGTCTTCAAGAATTCCCGACACCATCGAATGGTGCAAAACCTTTCGCGG
TATGGCATGATAGCGCCCGGAAGAGAGTCAATTCAGGGTGGTGAATGTGAAACCAGTAACGTTATACGAT
GTCGCAGAGTATGCCGGTGTCTCTTATCAGACCGTTTCCCGCGTGGTGAACCAGGCCAGCCACGTTTCTG
CGAAAACGCGGGAAAAAGTGGAAGCGGCGATGGCGGAGCTGAATTACATTCCCAACCGCGTGGCACAACA
ACTGGCGGGCAAACAGTCGTTGCTGATTGGCGTTGCCACCTCCAGTCTGGCCCTGCACGCGCCGTCGCAA
ATTGTCGCGGCGATTAAATCTCGCGCCGATCAACTGGGTGCCAGCGTGGTGGTGTCGATGGTAGAACGAA
GCGGCGTCGAAGCCTGTAAAGCGGCGGTGCACAATCTTCTCGCGCAACGCGTCAGTGGGCTGATCATTAA
CTATCCGCTGGATGACCAGGATGCCATTGCTGTGGAAGCTGCCTGCACTAATGTTCCGGCGTTATTTCTT
GATGTCTCTGACCAGACACCCATCAACAGTATTATTTTCTCCCATGAAGACGGTACGCGACTGGGCGTGG
AGCATCTGGTCGCATTGGGTCACCAGCAAATCGCGCTGTTAGCGGGCCCATTAAGTTCTGTCTCGGCGCG
TCTGCGTCTGGCTGGCTGGCATAAATATCTCACTCGCAATCAAATTCAGCCGATAGCGGAACGGGAAGGC
GACTGGAGTGCCATGTCCGGTTTTCAACAAACCATGCAAATGCTGAATGAGGGCATCGTTCCCACTGCGA
TGCTGGTTGCCAACGATCAGATGGCGCTGGGCGCAATGCGCGCCATTACCGAGTCCGGGCTGCGCGTTGG
TGCGGATATCTCGGTAGTGGGATACGACGATACCGAAGACAGCTCATGTTATATCCCGCCGTTAACCACC
ATCAAACAGGATTTTCGCCTGCTGGGGCAAACCAGCGTGGACCGCTTGCTGCAACTCTCTCAGGGCCAGG
CGGTGAAGGGCAATCAGCTGTTGCCCGTCTCACTGGTGAAAAGAAAAACCACCCTGGCGCCCAATACGCA
AACCGCCTCTCCCCGCGCGTTGGCCGATTCATTAATGCAGCTGGCACGACAGGTTTCCCGACTGGAAAGC
GGGCAGTGAGCGCAACGCAATTAATGTAAGTTAGCTCACTCATTAGGCACAATTCTCATGTTTGACAGCT
TATCATCGACTGCACGGTGCACCAATGCTTCTGGCGTCAGGCAGCCATCGGAAGCTGTGGTATGGCTGTG
CAGGTCGTAAATCACTGCATAATTCGTGTCGCTCAAGGCGCACTCCCGTTCTGGATAATGTTTTTTGCGC
CGACATCATAACGGTTCTGGCAAATATTCTGAAATGAGCTGTTGACAATTAATCATCGGCTCGTATAATG
TGTGGAATTGTGAGCGGATAACAATTTCACACAGGAAACAGCCAGTCCGTTTAGGTGTTTTCACGAGCAC
TTCACCAACAAGGACCATAGATTATGAAAATCGAAGAACACCATCACCATCACCATTCCAGCGGTAAGCT
TATGTCCCCTATACTAGGTTATTGGAAAATTAAGGGCCTTGTGCAACCCACTCGACTTCTTTTGGAATAT
CTTGAAGAAAAATATGAAGAGCATTTGTATGAGCGCGATGAAGGTGATAAATGGCGAAACAAAAAGTTTG
AATTGGGTTTGGAGTTTCCCAATCTTCCTTATTATATTGATGGTGATGTTAAATTAACACAGTCTATGGC
CATCATACGTTATATAGCTGACAAGCACAACATGTTGGGTGGTTGTCCAAAAGAGCGTGCAGAGATTTCA
ATGCTTGAAGGAGCGGTTTTGGATATTAGATACGGTGTTTCGAGAATTGCATATAGTAAAGACTTTGAAA
CTCTCAAAGTTGATTTTCTTAGCAAGCTACCTGAAATGCTGAAAATGTTCGAAGATCGTTTATGTCATAA
AACATATTTAAATGGTGATCATGTAACCCATCCTGACTTCATGTTGTATGACGCTCTTGATGTTGTTTTA
TACATGGACCCAATGTGCCTGGATGCGTTCCCAAAATTAGTTTGTTTTAAAAAACGTATTGAAGCTATCC
CACAAATTGATAAGTACTTGAAATCCAGCAAGTATATAGCATGGCCTTTGCAGGGCTGGCAAGCCACGTT
TGGTGGTGGCGACCATCCTCCAAAATCGGATCTGGAAGTTCTGTTCCAGGGGCCCCTGTCCAGCGGTCTG
GTTCCGCGTGGTTCCGGTACCGCGGCCCAGCCGGCCCTGAAAGTTCGTGCTCTGAAAGACTTCTGGAATC
TGCATGACCCGACGGCTCTGAATGTTCGTGCTGGCGATGTTATTACGGTTCTGGAACAGCATCCGGATGG
CCGTTGGAAAGGTCATATTCACGAAAGCCAACGTGGCACCGACCGCATTGGTTATTTTCCGCCGGGCATC
GTCGAAGTGGTTTCTGCGGCCGCATA
[142 nt withheld, positions 2547-2688]
C
[98 nt withheld, positions 2690-2787]
AGTTTGTACTGGTGACGAAACTCAGTGTCTAGCTAGAGTGGC
[149 nt withheld, positions 2830-2978]
T
[41 nt withheld, positions 2980-3020]
T
[62 nt withheld, positions 3022-3083]
A
[35 nt withheld, positions 3085-3119]
CCTCCCTCAATCGGTTGAATGTCGCCCTTTTGTCTTTGGCGCTGGTAAACCATATGAA
[86 nt withheld, positions 3178-3263]
T
[54 nt withheld, positions 3265-3318]
CTAGCGCCGCCCTATACCTTGTCTGCCTCCCCGCGTTGCGTCGCGGTGCATGGAGCCGGGCCACCTCGAC
CTGAATGGAAGCCGGCGGCACCTCGCTAACGGATTCACCACTCCAAGAATTGGAGCCAATCAATTCTTGC
GGAGAACTGTGAATGCGCAAACCAACCCTTGGCAGAACATATCCATCGCGTCCGCCATCTCCAGCAGCCG
CACGCGGCGCATCTCGGGCAGCGTTGGGTCCTGGCCACGGGTGCGCATGATCGTGCTCCTGTCGTTGAGG
ACCCGGCTAGGCTGGCGGGGTTGCCTTACTGGTTAGCAGAATGAATCACCGATACGCGAGCGAACGTGAA
GCGACTGCTGCTGCAAAACGTCTGCGACCTGAGCAACAACATGAATGGTCTTCGGTTTCCGTGTTTCGTA
AAGTCTGGAAACGCGGAAGTCAGCGCCCTGCACCATTATGTTCCGGATCTGCATCGCAGGATGCTGCTGG
CTACCCTGTGGAACACCTACATCTGTATTAACGAAGCGCTGGCATTGACCCTGAGTGATTTTTCTCTGGT
CCCGCCGCATCCATACCGCCAGTTGTTTACCCTCACAACGTTCCAGTAACCGGGCATGTTCATCATCAGT
AACCCGTATCGTGAGCATCCTCTCTCGTTTCATCGGTATCATTACCCCCATGAACAGAAATCCCCCTTAC
ACGGAGGCATCAGTGACCAAACAGGAAAAAACCGCCCTTAACATGGCCCGCTTTATCAGAAGCCAGACAT
TAACGCTTCTGGAGAAACTCAACGAGCTGGACGCGGATGAACAGGCAGACATCTGTGAATCGCTTCACGA
CCACGCTGATGAGCTTTACCGCAGGATCCGCGAAATTGTAAGCGTTAATATTTTGTTAAAATTCGCGTTA
AATTTTTGTTAAATCAGCTCATTTTTTAACCAATAGGCCGAAATCGGCAAAATCCCTTATAAATCAAAAG
AATAGACCGAGATAGGGT
[37 nt withheld, positions 4317-4353]
AAAGAACGTGGACTCCAACGTCAAAGG
[49 nt withheld, positions 4381-4429]
T
[91 nt withheld, positions 4431-4521]
G
[124 nt withheld, positions 4523-4646]
CGCGGATCCTGCCTCGCGCGTTTCGGTGATGACGGTGAAAACCTCTGACACATGCAGCTCCCGGAGACGG
TCACAGCTTGTCTGTAAGCGGATGCCGGGAGCAGACAAGCCCGTCAGGGCGCGTCAGCGGGTGTTGGCGG
GTGTCGGGGCGCAGCCATGACCCAGTCACGTAGCGATAGCGGAGTGTATACTGGCTTAACTATGCGGCAT
CAGAGCAGATTGTACTGAGAGTGCACCATATGCGGTGTGAAATACCGCACAGATGCGTAAGGAGAAAATA
CCGCATCAGGCGCTCTTCCGCTTCCTCGCTCACTGACTCGCTGCGCTCGGTCGTTCGGCTGCGGCGAGCG
GTATCAGCTCACTCAAAGGCGGTAATACGGTTATCCACAGAATCAGGGGATAACGCAGGAAAGAACATGT
GAGCAAAAGGCCAGCAAAAGGCCAGGAACCGTAAAAAGGCCGCGTTGCTGGCGTTTTTCCATAGGCTCCG
CCCCCCTGACGAGCATCACAAAAATCGACGCTCAAGTCAGAGGTGGCGAAACCCGACAGGACTATAAAGA
TACCAGGGTTTCCCCCTGGAAGCTCCCTCGTGCGCTCTCCTGTTCCGACCCTGCCGCTTACCGGATACCT
GTCCGCCTTTCTCCCTTCGGGAAGCGTGGCGCTTTCTCATAGCTCACGCTGTAGGTATCTCAGTTCGGTG
TAGGTCGTTCGCTCCAAGCTGGGCTGTGTGCACGAACCCCCCGTTCAGCCCGACCGCTGCGCCTTATCCG
GTAACTATCGTCTTGAGTCCAACCCGGTAAGACACGACTTATCGCCACTGGCAGCAGCCACTGGTAACAG
GATTAGCAGAGCGAGGTATGTAGGCGGTGCTACAGAGTTCTTGAAGTGGTGGCCTAACTACGGCTACACT
AGAAGGACAGTATTTGGTATCTGCGCTCTGCTGAAGCCAGTTACCTTCGGAAAAAGAGTTGGTAGCTCTT
GATCCGGCAAACAAACCACCGCTGGTAGCGGTGGTTTTTTTGTTTGCAAGCAGCAGATTACGCGCAGAAA
AAAAGGATCTCAAGAAGATCCTTTGATCTTTTCTACGGGGTCTGACGCTCAGTGGAACGAAAACTCACGT
TAAGGGATTTTGGTCATGAGATTATCAAAAAGGATCTTCACCTAGATCCTTTTAAATTAAAAATGAAGTT
TTAAATCAATCTAAAGTATATATGAGTAAACTTGGTCTGACAGTTACCAATGCTTAATCAGTGAGGCACC
TATCTCAGCGATCTGTCTATTTCGTTCATCCATAGTTGCCTGACTCCCCGTCGTGTAGATAACTACGATA
CGGGAGGGCTTACCATCTGGCCCCAGTGCTGCAATGATACCGCGAGACCCACGCTCACCGGCTCCAGATT
TATCAGCAATAAACCAGCCAGCCGGAAGGGCCGAGCGCAGAAGTGGTCCTGCAACTTTATCCGCCTCCAT
CCAGTCTATTAATTGTTGCCGGGAAGCTAGAGTAAGTAGTTCGCCAGTTAATAGTTTGCGCAACGTTGTT
GCCATTGCTGCAGGCATCGTGGTGTCACGCTCGTCGTTTGGTATGGCTTCATTCAGCTCCGGTTCCCAAC
GATCAAGGCGAGTTACATGATCCCCCATGTTGTGCAAAAAAGCGGTTAGCTCCTTCGGTCCTCCGATCGT
TGTCAGAAGTAAGTTGGCCGCAGTGTTATCACTCATGGTTATGGCAGCACTGCATAATTCTCTTACTGTC
ATGCCATCCGTAAGATGCTTTTCTGTGACTGGTGAGTACTCAACCAAGTCATTCTGAGAATAGTGTATGC
GGCGACCGAGTTGCTCTTGCCCGGCGTCAACACGGGATAATACCGCGCCACATAGCAGAACTTTAAAAGT
GCTCATCATTGGAAAACGTTCTTCGGGGCGAAAACTCTCAAGGATCTTACCGCTGTTGAGATCCAGTTCG
ATGTAACCCACTCGTGCACCCAACTGATCTTCAGCATCTTTTACTTTCACCAGCGTTTCTGGGTGAGCAA
AAACAGGAAGGCAAAATGCCGCAAAAAAGGGAATAAGGGCGACACGGAAATGTTGAATACTCATACTCTT
CCTTTTTCAATATTATTGAAGCATTTATCAGGGTTATTGTCTCATGAGCGGATACATATTTGAATGTATT
TAGAAAAATAAACAAATAGGGGTTCCGCGCACATTTCCCCGAAAAGTGCCACCTGACGTCTAAGAAACCA
TTATTATCATGACATTAACCTATAAAAAT
