>Addgene plasmid #91261 | pHH0103_CASKIN2-1/1 | depositor partial sequence | sequence record 175749 | insert sequence
GGCCCAGCCGGCCCTGAAAGTTCGTGCTCTGAAAGACTTCTGGAATCTGCATGACCCGACGGCTCTGAAT
GTTCGTGCTGGCGATGTTATTACGGTTCTGGAACAGCATCCGGATGGCCGTTGGAAAGGTCATATTCACG
AAAGCCAACGTGGCACCGACCGCATTGGTTATTTTCCGCCGGGCATCGTCGAAGTGGTTTCTGCGGCCGC
